>Addgene plasmid #54838 | mPapaya-pBAD | addgene full sequence | sequence record 458180 | Addgene NGS Result
AAGAAACCAATTGTCCATATTGCATCAGACATTGCCGTCACTGCGTCTTTTACTGGCTCTTCTCGCTAAC
CAAACCGGTAACCCCGCTTATTAAAAGCATTCTGTAACAAAGCGGGACCAAAGCCATGACAAAAACGCGT
AACAAAAGTGTCTATAATCACGGCAGAAAAGTCCACATTGATTATTTGCACGGCGTCACACTTTGCTATG
CCATAGCATTTTTATCCATAAGATTAGCGGATCCTACCTGACGCTTTTTATCGCAACTCTCTACTGTTTC
TCCATACCCGTTTTTTGGGCTAACAGGAGGAATTAACCATGGGGGGTTCTCATCATCATCATCATCATGG
TATGGCTAGCATGACTGGTGGACAGCAAATGGGTCGGGATCTGTACGACGATGACGATAAGGATCCGAGC
TCGAGCATGGTGAGCAAGGGCGAGGGGCAATCGAAGCATGGGCTAAAGGAGGAGATGACGGTGAAGTACC
ACATGGAAGGTTGCGTTAATGGTCACAAATTTGTCATTACTGGAGAGGGCATTGGAAACCCTTTTAAGGG
TAAGCAAACTGCAAATTTGTGTGTGATAGAAGGAGGCCCGCTGCCGTTCTCGGAGGACATTTTAAGTCCG
GGTTTTAAATATGGTGACCGGATTTTCACAGAGTACCCACAGGATATTGTAGATTACTTCAAGAACTCAT
GTCCAGCGGGCTATACGTGGGAAAGGAGCTTCCTCTTTGAGGACGGAGCGGTCTGTCGATGCAACGTGGA
CATAACAGTCTCTGAAAAGGAGAACTGCATCTATCACAAAAGTATCTTCAGAGGGGTGAATTTTCCCGCC
GACGGCCCCGTAATGAAGAAAATGACCACTAATTGGGAAGCTAGTACCGAGAAAATTGTGCCTGTTCCAA
AGCAAGGGATATTAAAAGGAAAGGTCAAAATGTACCTATTGCTGAAGGATGGCGGTCGTTATCATTGCCA
GTTTGATACGGTATATAAAGCTAAATCAGTGCCCTCCAAGATGCCAGAATGGCATTTTATACAGCATAAG
CTCCTTAGGGAGGACCGCTCTGATGCTAAAAACCAGAAATGGCAATTAACAGAACATGCAATCGCAGGCA
TGGACGAGCTGTACAAGTAAGAATTCGAAGCTTGGCTGTTTTGGCGGATGAGAGAAGATTTTCAGCCTGA
TACAGATTAAATCAGAACGCAGAAGCGGTCTGATAAAACAGAATTTGCCTGGCGGCAGTAGCGCGGTGGT
CCCACCTGACCCCATGCCGAACTCAGAAGTGAAACGCCGTAGCGCCGATGGTAGTGTGGGGTCTCCCCAT
GCGAGAGTAGGGAACTGCCAGGCATCAAATAAAACGAAAGGCTCAGTCGAAAGACTGGGCCTTTCGTTTT
ATCTGTTGTTTGTCGGTGAACGCTCTCCTGAGTAGGACAAATCCGCCGGGAGCGGATTTGAACGTTGCGA
AGCAACGGCCCGGAGGGTGGCGGGCAGGACGCCCGCCATAAACTGCCAGGCATCAAATTAAGCAGAAGGC
CATCCTGACGGATGGCCTTTTTGCGTTTCTACAAACTCTTTTGTTTATTTTTCTAAATACATTCAAATAT
GTATCCGCTCATGAGACAATAACCCTGATAAATGCTTCAATAATATTGAAAAAGGAAGAGTATGAGTATT
CAACATTTCCGTGTCGCCCTTATTCCCTTTTTTGCGGCATTTTGCCTTCCTGTTTTTGCTCACCCAGAAA
CGCTGGTGAAAGTAAAAGATGCTGAAGATCAGTTGGGTGCACGAGTGGGTTACATCGAACTGGATCTCAA
CAGCGGTAAGATCCTTGAGAGTTTTCGCCCCGAAGAACGTTTTCCAATGATGAGCACTTTTAAAGTTCTG
CTATGTGGCGCGGTATTATCCCGTGTTGACGCCGGGCAAGAGCAACTCGGTCGCCGCATACACTATTCTC
AGAATGACTTGGTTGAGTACTCACCAGTCACAGAAAAGCATCTTACGGATGGCATGACAGTAAGAGAATT
ATGCAGTGCTGCCATAACCATGAGTGATAACACTGCGGCCAACTTACTTCTGACAACGATCGGAGGACCG
AAGGAGCTAACCGCTTTTTTGCACAACATGGGGGATCATGTAACTCGCCTTGATCGTTGGGAACCGGAGC
TGAATGAAGCCATACCAAACGACGAGCGTGACACCACGATGCCTGTAGCAATGGCAACAACGTTGCGCAA
ACTATTAACTGGCGAACTACTTACTCTAGCTTCCCGGCAACAATTAATAGACTGGATGGAGGCGGATAAA
GTTGCAGGACCACTTCTGCGCTCGGCCCTTCCGGCTGGCTGGTTTATTGCTGATAAATCTGGAGCCGGTG
AGCGTGGGTCTCGCGGTATCATTGCAGCACTGGGGCCAGATGGTAAGCCCTCCCGTATCGTAGTTATCTA
CACGACGGGGAGTCAGGCAACTATGGATGAACGAAATAGACAGATCGCTGAGATAGGTGCCTCACTGATT
AAGCATTGGTAACTGTCAGACCAAGTTTACTCATATATACTTTAGATTGATTTAAAACTTCATTTTTAAT
TTAAAAGGATCTAGGTGAAGATCCTTTTTGATAATCTCATGACCAAAATCCCTTAACGTGAGTTTTCGTT
CCACTGAGCGTCAGACCCCGTAGAAAAGATCAAAGGATCTTCTTGAGATCCTTTTTTTCTGCGCGTAATC
TGCTGCTTGCAAACAAAAAAACCACCGCTACCAGCGGTGGTTTGTTTGCCGGATCAAGAGCTACCAACTC
TTTTTCCGAAGGTAACTGGCTTCAGCAGAGCGCAGATACCAAATACTGTCCTTCTAGTGTAGCCGTAGTT
AGGCCACCACTTCAAGAACTCTGTAGCACCGCCTACATACCTCGCTCTGCTAATCCTGTTACCAGTGGCT
GCTGCCAGTGGCGATAAGTCGTGTCTTACCGGGTTGGACTCAAGACGATAGTTACCGGATAAGGCGCAGC
GGTCGGGCTGAACGGGGGGTTCGTGCACACAGCCCAGCTTGGAGCGAACGACCTACACCGAACTGAGATA
CCTACAGCGTGAGCTATGAGAAAGCGCCACGCTTCCCGAAGGGAGAAAGGCGGACAGGTATCCGGTAAGC
GGCAGGGTCGGAACAGGAGAGCGCACGAGGGAGCTTCCAGGGGGAAACGCCTGGTATCTTTATAGTCCTG
TCGGGTTTCGCCACCTCTGACTTGAGCGTCGATTTTTGTGATGCTCGTCAGGGGGGCGGAGCCTATGGAA
AAACGCCAGCAACGCGGCCTTTTTACGGTTCCTGGCCTTTTGCTGGCCTTTTGCTCACATGTTCTTTCCT
GCGTTATCCCCTGATTCTGTGGATAACCGTATTACCGCCTTTGAGTGAGCTGATACCGCTCGCCGCAGCC
GAACGACCGAGCGCAGCGAGTCAGTGAGCGAGGAAGCGGAAGAGCGCCTGATGCGGTATTTTCTCCTTAC
GCATCTGTGCGGTATTTCACACCGCATATGGTGCACTCTCAGTACAATCTGCTCTGATGCCGCATAGTTA
AGCCAGTATACACTCCGCTATCGCTACGTGACTGGGTCATGGCTGCGCCCCGACACCCGCCAACACCCGC
TGACGCGCCCTGACGGGCTTGTCTGCTCCCGGCATCCGCTTACAGACAAGCTGTGACCGTCTCCGGGAGC
TGCATGTGTCAGAGGTTTTCACCGTCATCACCGAAACGCGCGAGGCAGCAGATCAATTCGCGCGCGAAGG
CGAAGCGGCATGCATAATGTGCCTGTCAAATGGACGAAGCAGGGATTCTGCAAACCCTATGCTACTCCGT
CAAGCCGTCAATTGTCTGATTCGTTACCAATTATGACAACTTGACGGCTACATCATTCACTTTTTCTTCA
CAACCGGCACGGAACTCGCTCGGGCTGGCCCCGGTGCATTTTTTAAATACCCGCGAGAAATAGAGTTGAT
CGTCAAAACCAACATTGCGACCGACGGTGGCGATAGGCATCCGGGTGGTGCTCAAAAGCAGCTTCGCCTG
GCTGATACGTTGGTCCTCGCGCCAGCTTAAGACGCTAATCCCTAACTGCTGGCGGAAAAGATGTGACAGA
CGCGACGGCGACAAGCAAACATGCTGTGCGACGCTGGCGATATCAAAATTGCTGTCTGCCAGGTGATCGC
TGATGTACTGACAAGCCTCGCGTACCCGATTATCCATCGGTGGATGGAGCGACTCGTTAATCGCTTCCAT
GCGCCGCAGTAACAATTGCTCAAGCAGATTTATCGCCAGCAGCTCCGAATAGCGCCCTTCCCCTTGCCCG
GCGTTAATGATTTGCCCAAACAGGTCGCTGAAATGCGGCTGGTGCGCTTCATCCGGGCGAAAGAACCCCG
TATTGGCAAATATTGACGGCCAGTTAAGCCATTCATGCCAGTAGGCGCGCGGACGAAAGTAAACCCACTG
GTGATACCATTCGCGAGCCTCCGGATGACGACCGTAGTGATGAATCTCTCCTGGCGGGAACAGCAAAATA
TCACCCGGTCGGCAAACAAATTCTCGTCCCTGATTTTTCACCACCCCCTGACCGCGAATGGTGAGATTGA
GAATATAACCTTTCATTCCCAGCGGTCGGTCGATAAAAAAATCGAGATAACCGTTGGCCTCAATCGGCGT
TAAACCCGCCACCAGATGGGCATTAAACGAGTATCCCGGCAGCAGGGGATCATTTTGCGCTTCAGCCATA
CTTTTCATACTCCCGCCATTCAGAG
Features (pLannotate 1.2.2; 14 found; start..end, strand, type, name):
      1..285     +  promoter       araBAD promoter: araBAD; promoter of the L-arabinose operon of E. coli; the araC regulatory gene is transcribed in the opposite direction (Guzman et al., 1995)
    331..351     +  CDS            capTEV™ (fragment): composite tag for in vivo biotinylation, TEV protease cleavage, and 6xHis tagging
    352..384     +  CDS            T7 tag (gene 10 leader): leader peptide from bacteriophage T7 gene 10 promotes efficient translation in E. coli
    388..411     +  CDS            Xpress™ tag: Xpress™ epitope tag, including an enterokinase recognition and cleavage site
    427..1137    +  CDS            mPapaya0.6: mPapaya0.6 is a fluorescent protein published in 2013, derived from Zoanthus sp.. It is reported to be a monomer.
   1237..1352    +  ncRNA          5S rRNA: Accession: RF00001 - 5S ribosomal RNA
   1356..1442    +  terminator     rrnB T1 terminator: Escherichia coli rrnB; transcription terminator T1 from the E. coli rrnB gene
   1534..1561    +  terminator     rrnB T2 terminator: transcription terminator T2 from the E. coli rrnB gene
   1580..1671    +  promoter       AmpR promoter: bla
   1672..2532    +  CDS            AmpR: β-lactamase; bla; confers resistance to ampicillin, carbenicillin, and related antibiotics
   2703..3291    +  rep_origin     ori: high-copy-number ColE1/pMB1/pBR322/pUC origin of replication
   3477..3617    -  misc_feature   bom: basis of mobility region from pBR322
   3719..3759    -  CDS            rop (fragment): Rop protein, which maintains plasmids at low copy number; rop
   3881..4759    -  CDS            araC: L-arabinose regulatory protein; araC
