[The description below was written by a language model from this plasmid's Addgene catalogue record and pLannotate feature annotations shown in this document.]
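Description:
mPapaya-pBAD is a bacterial expression plasmid of roughly 4.8 kb built on a pBAD-type backbone, designed to produce the monomeric yellow fluorescent protein mPapaya in E. coli. It is listed as an empty backbone with no additional insert: the fluorescent protein itself is the payload. The plasmid replicates from a high-copy ColE1/pMB1-type origin and is selected with ampicillin through a β-lactamase gene driven by its own promoter. A pBR322-derived bom region and only a short remnant of the rop gene are also annotated, the latter consistent with the high copy number recorded.

Expression is controlled by the araBAD promoter, with the araC regulator encoded divergently on the same plasmid, so that transcription is kept low in the absence of L-arabinose and induced when it is added. Downstream of the promoter lies an N-terminal leader comprising a 6xHis tag (detected by the annotation software as a fragment of a composite tag), the T7 gene 10 leader that promotes efficient translation, and the Xpress epitope with its enterokinase cleavage site. This is followed by the fluorescent protein coding sequence, which the automated annotation matches to the variant mPapaya0.6, a Zoanthus sp.-derived monomer, while the catalogue simply names it mPapaya. The rrnB T1 and T2 terminators, with adjoining 5S rRNA sequence, end the transcript.

The depositors note that the histidine tag is intended for protein purification, and they give excitation and emission maxima of 530 and 541 nm. The construct is thus suited to inducible production and affinity purification of mPapaya for characterisation.
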