Addgene plasmid #54838: mPapaya-pBAD
Purpose: (Empty Backbone) Localization: Protein Expression Vector , Excitation: 530, Emission: 541
Depositing lab: Robert Campbell & Michael Davidson. Depositing organization: Florida State University, Tallahassee. Publication: An engineered monomeric Zoanthus sp. yellow fluorescent protein. Hoi H, Howe ES, Ding Y, Zhang W, Baird MA, Sell BR, Allen JR, Davidson MW, Campbell RE. Chem Biol. 2013 Oct 24;20(10):1296-304. doi: 10.1016/j.chembiol.2013.08.008. Epub 2013 Oct 3. PubMed 24094838.
Backbone
  Vector backbone: mPapaya-pBAD
  Backbone size (bp): 4800
  Vector type: Bacterial Expression
  Tag / fusion protein: mPapaya (C terminal on backbone); 6xHis (N terminal on backbone)
Growth in bacteria
  Bacterial resistance: Ampicillin, 100 μg/mL
  Growth temperature: 37°C
  Growth strain: DH5alpha
  Copy number: High Copy
Gene/Insert
  Gene/Insert name: None
  Tag / fusion protein: mPapaya (C terminal on backbone); 6xHis (N terminal on backbone)
Terms and licenses: Academic/Nonprofit Terms; Industry Terms: Not Available to Industry
Depositor comments: Contains 6x-Histidine tag for protein purification. Excitation = 530; Emission = 541
How to cite: mPapaya-pBAD was a gift from Robert Campbell & Michael Davidson (Addgene plasmid # 54838 ; http://n2t.net/addgene:54838 ; RRID:Addgene_54838)
