>Addgene plasmid #54838 | mPapaya-pBAD | addgene partial sequence | sequence record 93577 | pBAD-F 5'-ATGCCATAGCATTTTTATCC-3'
TCGCAACTCTCTACTGTTTCTCCATACCCGTTTTTTGGGCTAACAGGAGGAATTAACCATGGGGGGTTCT
CATCATCATCATCATCATGGTATGGCTAGCATGACTGGTGGACAGCAAATGGGTCGGGATCTGTACGACG
ATGACGATAAGGATCCGAGCTCGAGCATGGTGAGCAAGGGCGAGGGGCAATCGAAGCATGGGCTAAAGGA
GGAGATGACGGTGAAGTACCACATGGAAGGTTGCGTTAATGGTCACAAATTTGTCATTACTGGAGAGGGC
ATTGGAAACCCTTTTAAGGGTAAGCAAACTGCAAATTTGTGTGTGATAGAAGGAGGCCCGCTGCCGTTCT
CGGAGGACATTTTAAGTCCGGGTTTTAAATATGGTGACCGGATTTTCACAGAGTACCCACAGGATATTGT
AGATTACTTCAAGAACTCATGTCCAGCGGGCTATACGTGGGAAAGGAGCTTCCTCTTTGAGGACGGAGCG
GTCTGTCGATGCAACGTGGACATAACAGTCTCTGAAAAGGAGAACTGCATCTATCACAAAAGTATCTTCA
GAGGGGTGAATTTTCCCGCCGACGGCCCCGTAATGAAGAAAATGACCACTAATTGGGAAGCTAGTACCGA
GAAAATTGTGCCTGTTCCAAAGCAAGGGATATTAAAAGGAAAGGTCAAAATGTACCTATTGCTGAAGGAT
GGCGGTCGTTATCATTGCCAGTTTGATACGGTATATAAAGCTAAATCAGTGCCCTCCAAGATGCCAGAAT
GGCATTTTATACAGCATAAGCTCCTTAGGGAGGACCGCTCTGATGCTAAAAACCAGAAATGGCAATTAAC
AGAACATGCAATCGCAGGCATGGACGAGCTGTACAAGTAAGAATTCGAAGCTTGGCTGTT
