>Addgene plasmid #54838 | mPapaya-pBAD | analyzer sequence | sequence record 85226
ATTATTCCCGGCACGACACGGAATACATTGGCTCAGGCATTCTTTCATATCCCGGCATTCAGAAGATCCA
TTGTCATATTGCATCAGACATGCCGTCCATGCGTTCTTTACTGCCTTTCTCGCTAGCATCGTAACCCGCT
ATTAAAGCATCGTTACAAAGCGGACCAAAGCATGACAAAACGCGTACAAAGTGTCTATAATCACGCAGAA
AAGTCCACATGATTATTTGCACGCGTCACACTTGCTATGCCATAGCATTTTTATCCATAAGATTAGCGGA
TCCTACCTGACGCTTTTTATCGCAACTCTCTACTGTTTCTCCATACCCGTTTTTTGGGCTAACAGGAGGA
ATTAAACCATGGGGGGTTCTCATCATCATCATCATCATGGTATGGCTAGCATGACTGGTGGACAGCAAAT
GGGTCGGGATCTGTACGACGATGACGATAAGGATCCGAGCTCGAGCATGGTGAGCAAGGGCGAGGGGCAA
TCGAAGCATGGGCTAAAGGAGGAGATGACGGTGAAGTACCACATGGAAGGTTGCGTTAATGGTCACAAAT
TTGTCATTACTGGAGAGGGCATTGGAAACCCTTTTAAGGGTAAGCAAACTGCAAATTTGTGTGTGATAGA
AGGAGGCCCGCTGCCGTTCTCGGAGGACATTTTAAGTCCGGGTTTTAAATATGGTGACCGGATTTTCACA
GAGTACCCACAGGATATTGTAGATTACTTCAAGAACTCATGTCCAGCGGGCTATACGTGGGAAAGGAGCT
TCCTCTTTGAGGACGGAGCGGTCTGTCGATGCAACGTGGACATAACAGTCTCTGAAAAGGAGAACTGCAT
CTATCACAAAAGTATCTTCAGAGGGGTGAATTTTCCCGCCGACGGCCCCGTAATGAAGAAAATGACCACT
AATTGGGAAGCTAGTACCGAGAAAATTGTGCCTGTTCCAAAGCAAGGGATATTAAAAGGAAAGGTCAAAA
TGTACCTATTGCTGAAGGATGGCGGTCGTTATCATTGCCAGTTTGATACGGTATATAAAGCTAAATCAGT
GCCCTCCAAGATGCCAGAATGGCATTTTATACAGCATAAGCTCCTTAGGGAGGACCGCTCTGATGCTAAA
AACCAGAAATGGCAATTAACAGAACATGCAATCGCAGGCATGGACGAGCTGTACAAGTAAGAATTCGAAG
CTTGGCTGTTTTGGCGGATGAGAGAAGATTTTCAGCCTGATACAGATTAAATCAGAACGCAGAAGCGTCT
ATAAACAGAAACTACTTAGGTG
